Addgene plasmid #41521: G6PD/pRK5
Depositing lab: Xiaolu Yang. Depositing organization: University of Pennsylvania. Publication: p53 regulates biosynthesis through direct inactivation of glucose-6-phosphate dehydrogenase. Jiang P, Du W, Wang X, Mancuso A, Gao X, Wu M, Yang X. Nat Cell Biol. 2011 Mar;13(3):310-6. Epub 2011 Feb 20. 10.1038/ncb2172 PubMed 21336310.
Backbone
  Vector backbone: pRK5
  Vector type: Mammalian Expression
Growth in bacteria
  Bacterial resistance: Ampicillin, 100 μg/mL
  Growth temperature: 37°C
  Growth strain: DH5alpha
  Copy number: High Copy
Gene/Insert
  Gene/Insert name: glucose-6-phosphate dehydrogenase (alt name: G6PD2)
  Species: H. sapiens (human)
  Insert size (bp): 1548
  GenBank ID: NM_001042351
  Entrez Gene: G6PD (a.k.a. CNSHA1, G6PD1)
  Promoter: CMV
  Cloning method: Restriction Enzyme; 5′ cloning site EcoRI (not destroyed); 3′ cloning site SalI (not destroyed)
  Sequencing primers: 5′ CMV-F; 3′ SV40pA-R
Terms and licenses: Academic/Nonprofit Terms; Industry Terms: Not Available to Industry
How to cite: G6PD/pRK5 was a gift from Xiaolu Yang (Addgene plasmid # 41521 ; http://n2t.net/addgene:41521 ; RRID:Addgene_41521)
