[The description below was written by a language model from this plasmid's Addgene catalogue record and pLannotate feature annotations shown in this document.]
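Description:
G6PD/pRK5 is a mammalian expression plasmid that carries the human glucose-6-phosphate dehydrogenase (G6PD) coding sequence in the pRK5 backbone. The sequenced construct is about 6.2 kb. It is propagated in E. coli as a high-copy plasmid through a ColE1/pUC-type origin and selected with ampicillin via the β-lactamase gene and its native promoter. The backbone also contains an M13 phage origin, which allows single-stranded DNA production with helper phage, together with remnants of cloning-vector sequence (lac promoter/operator, CAP site, and fragments of lacZα, lacI, rop and bom) that play no role in expression of the insert.

The roughly 1.5 kb G6PD open reading frame was inserted between EcoRI and SalI sites, both retained. It lies downstream of the human cytomegalovirus immediate-early enhancer and promoter, and an SV40 polyadenylation signal follows it. Between the CMV promoter and the insert, the annotation detects a fragment of CMV intron A, an SP6 promoter that could support in vitro transcription, and a short match to a mouse immunoglobulin heavy-chain signal sequence. These are partial matches in the pRK5 leader region and do not appear to be part of the G6PD reading frame. No epitope tag or fluorescent reporter is annotated or recorded, so the plasmid appears to express untagged G6PD. An SV40 enhancer/early promoter region follows the poly(A) signal, but no mammalian selection marker is annotated, which suits the plasmid to transient transfection. G6PD catalyses the rate-limiting step of the oxidative pentose phosphate pathway, generating NADPH and pentose phosphates. The construct comes from a study of p53 regulating biosynthesis through direct inactivation of this enzyme, so it is suited to overexpressing G6PD in cultured mammalian cells.
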