Features (pLannotate 1.2.2; 20 found; start..end, strand, type, name):
     28..182     +  CDS            lacZα (fragment): LacZα fragment of β-galactosidase; lacZ fragment
    188..239     -  misc_feature   bom (fragment): basis of mobility region from pBR322
    258..638     +  rep_origin     M13 ori (sequence partly withheld): M13 bacteriophage origin of replication; arrow indicates direction of (+) strand synthesis
    714..763     -  misc_feature   bom (fragment): basis of mobility region from pBR322
    865..900     -  CDS            rop (fragment): Rop protein, which maintains plasmids at low copy number; rop
    995..1099    +  promoter       AmpR promoter: bla
   1100..1960    +  CDS            AmpR: β-lactamase; bla; confers resistance to ampicillin, carbenicillin, and related antibiotics
   2131..2719    +  rep_origin     ori: high-copy-number ColE1/pMB1/pBR322/pUC origin of replication
   2902..2994    +  CDS            lacI (fragment): lac repressor; lacI; The lac repressor binds to the lac operator to inhibit transcription in E. coli. This inhibition can be relieved by adding lactose or isopropyl-β-D-thiogalactopyranoside (IPTG).
   3007..3028    +  protein_bind   CAP binding site: CAP binding activates transcription in the presence of cAMP. E. coli catabolite activator protein
   3043..3073    +  promoter       lac promoter: promoter for the E. coli lac operon
   3081..3097    +  protein_bind   lac operator: The lac repressor binds to the lac operator to inhibit transcription in E. coli. This inhibition can be relieved by adding lactose or isopropyl-β-D-thiogalactopyranoside (IPTG). lac repressor encoded by lacI
   3150..3529    +  enhancer       CMV enhancer: human cytomegalovirus immediate early enhancer
   3530..3733    +  promoter       CMV promoter: human cytomegalovirus (CMV) immediate early promoter
   3869..3912    +  intron         CMV intron (fragment): modified intron A from human cytomegalovirus
   3964..3982    +  promoter       SP6 promoter: promoter for bacteriophage SP6 RNA polymerase
   3986..4023    +  CDS            IgH signal sequence (fragment): signal sequence from the mouse immunoglobulin heavy chain variable region
   4063..5607    +  CDS            G6PD (sequence withheld): G6PD_HUMAN - Experimental evidence at protein level: Swiss-Prot protein existence level 1. Catalyzes the rate-limiting step of the oxidative pentose- phosphate pathway, which represents a route for the dissimilation of carbohydrates besides glycolysis. The main function of this enzyme is to provide reducing power (NADPH) and pentose phosphates for fatty acid and nucleic acid synthesis. From Homo sapiens (Human).
   5643..5777    +  polyA_signal   SV40 poly(A) signal: SV40 polyadenylation signal
   5846..9       +  promoter       SV40 promoter (across the origin): SV40 enhancer and early promoter
>Addgene plasmid #41521 | G6PD/pRK5 | addgene full sequence | sequence record 254598 | Addgene NGS Result
TTTTGCAAAAAGCTGTTAACAGCTTGGCACTGGCCGTCGTTTTACAACGTCGTGACTGGGAAAACCCTGG
CGTTACCCAACTTAATCGCCTTGCAGCACATCCCCCTTTCGCCAGCTGGCGTAATAGCGAAGAGGCCCGC
ACCGATCGCCCTTCCCAACAGTTGCGCAGCCTGAATGGCGAATGGCGCCTGATGCGGTATTTTCTCCTTA
CGCATCTGTGCGGTATTTCACACCGCATA
[142 nt withheld, positions 240-381]
C
[141 nt withheld, positions 383-523]
CCTTTGACGTTGGAGTCCACGTTCTTT
[37 nt withheld, positions 551-587]
ACCCTATCTCGGGCTATTCTTTTGATTTATAAGGGATTTTGCCGATTTCGGCCTATTGGTTAAAAAATGA
GCTGATTTAACAAAAATTTAACGCGAATTTTAACAAAATATTAACGTTTACAATTTTATGGTGCACTCTC
AGTACAATCTGCTCTGATGCCGCATAGTTAAGCCAGCCCCGACACCCGCCAACACCCGCTGACGCGCCCT
GACGGGCTTGTCTGCTCCCGGCATCCGCTTACAGACAAGCTGTGACCGTCTCCGGGAGCTGCATGTGTCA
GAGGTTTTCACCGTCATCACCGAAACGCGCGAGACGAAAGGGCCTCGTGATACGCCTATTTTTATAGGTT
AATGTCATGATAATAATGGTTTCTTAGACGTCAGGTGGCACTTTTCGGGGAAATGTGCGCGGAACCCCTA
TTTGTTTATTTTTCTAAATACATTCAAATATGTATCCGCTCATGAGACAATAACCCTGATAAATGCTTCA
ATAATATTGAAAAAGGAAGAGTATGAGTATTCAACATTTCCGTGTCGCCCTTATTCCCTTTTTTGCGGCA
TTTTGCCTTCCTGTTTTTGCTCACCCAGAAACGCTGGTGAAAGTAAAAGATGCTGAAGATCAGTTGGGTG
CACGAGTGGGTTACATCGAACTGGATCTCAACAGCGGTAAGATCCTTGAGAGTTTTCGCCCCGAAGAACG
TTTTCCAATGATGAGCACTTTTAAAGTTCTGCTATGTGGCGCGGTATTATCCCGTATTGACGCCGGGCAA
GAGCAACTCGGTCGCCGCATACACTATTCTCAGAATGACTTGGTTGAGTACTCACCAGTCACAGAAAAGC
ATCTTACGGATGGCATGACAGTAAGAGAATTATGCAGTGCTGCCATAACCATGAGTGATAACACTGCGGC
CAACTTACTTCTGACAACGATCGGAGGACCGAAGGAGCTAACCGCTTTTTTGCACAACATGGGGGATCAT
GTAACTCGCCTTGATCGTTGGGAACCGGAGCTGAATGAAGCCATACCAAACGACGAGCGTGACACCACGA
TGCCTGTAGCAATGGCAACAACGTTGCGCAAACTATTAACTGGCGAACTACTTACTCTAGCTTCCCGGCA
ACAATTAATAGACTGGATGGAGGCGGATAAAGTTGCAGGACCACTTCTGCGCTCGGCCCTTCCGGCTGGC
TGGTTTATTGCTGATAAATCTGGAGCCGGTGAGCGTGGGTCTCGCGGTATCATTGCAGCACTGGGGCCAG
ATGGTAAGCCCTCCCGTATCGTAGTTATCTACACGACGGGGAGTCAGGCAACTATGGATGAACGAAATAG
ACAGATCGCTGAGATAGGTGCCTCACTGATTAAGCATTGGTAACTGTCAGACCAAGTTTACTCATATATA
CTTTAGATTGATTTAAAACTTCATTTTTAATTTAAAAGGATCTAGGTGAAGATCCTTTTTGATAATCTCA
TGACCAAAATCCCTTAACGTGAGTTTTCGTTCCACTGAGCGTCAGACCCCGTAGAAAAGATCAAAGGATC
TTCTTGAGATCCTTTTTTTCTGCGCGTAATCTGCTGCTTGCAAACAAAAAAACCACCGCTACCAGCGGTG
GTTTGTTTGCCGGATCAAGAGCTACCAACTCTTTTTCCGAAGGTAACTGGCTTCAGCAGAGCGCAGATAC
CAAATACTGTTCTTCTAGTGTAGCCGTAGTTAGGCCACCACTTCAAGAACTCTGTAGCACCGCCTACATA
CCTCGCTCTGCTAATCCTGTTACCAGTGGCTGCTGCCAGTGGCGATAAGTCGTGTCTTACCGGGTTGGAC
TCAAGACGATAGTTACCGGATAAGGCGCAGCGGTCGGGCTGAACGGGGGGTTCGTGCACACAGCCCAGCT
TGGAGCGAACGACCTACACCGAACTGAGATACCTACAGCGTGAGCTATGAGAAAGCGCCACGCTTCCCGA
AGGGAGAAAGGCGGACAGGTATCCGGTAAGCGGCAGGGTCGGAACAGGAGAGCGCACGAGGGAGCTTCCA
GGGGGAAACGCCTGGTATCTTTATAGTCCTGTCGGGTTTCGCCACCTCTGACTTGAGCGTCGATTTTTGT
GATGCTCGTCAGGGGGGCGGAGCCTATGGAAAAACGCCAGCAACGCGGCCTTTTTACGGTTCCTGGCCTT
TTGCTGGCCTTTTGCTCACATGTTCTTTCCTGCGTTATCCCCTGATTCTGTGGATAACCGTATTACCGCC
TTTGAGTGAGCTGATACCGCTCGCCGCAGCCGAACGACCGAGCGCAGCGAGTCAGTGAGCGAGGAAGCGG
AAGAGCGCCCAATACGCAAACCGCCTCTCCCCGCGCGTTGGCCGATTCATTAATGCAGCTGGCACGACAG
GTTTCCCGACTGGAAAGCGGGCAGTGAGCGCAACGCAATTAATGTGAGTTAGCTCACTCATTAGGCACCC
CAGGCTTTACACTTTATGCTTCCGGCTCGTATGTTGTGTGGAATTGTGAGCGGATAACAATTTCACACAG
GAAACAGCTATGACATGATTACGAATTAATTCGAGCTCGCCCGACATTGATTATTGACTAGTTATTAATA
GTAATCAATTACGGGGTCATTAGTTCATAGCCCATATATGGAGTTCCGCGTTACATAACTTACGGTAAAT
GGCCCGCCTGGCTGACCGCCCAACGACCCCCGCCCATTGACGTCAATAATGACGTATGTTCCCATAGTAA
CGCCAATAGGGACTTTCCATTGACGTCAATGGGTGGAGTATTTACGGTAAACTGCCCACTTGGCAGTACA
TCAAGTGTATCATATGCCAAGTACGCCCCCTATTGACGTCAATGACGGTAAATGGCCCGCCTGGCATTAT
GCCCAGTACATGACCTTATGGGACTTTCCTACTTGGCAGTACATCTACGTATTAGTCATCGCTATTACCA
TGGTGATGCGGTTTTGGCAGTACATCAATGGGCGTGGATAGCGGTTTGACTCACGGGGATTTCCAAGTCT
CCACCCCATTGACGTCAATGGGAGTTTGTTTTGGCACCAAAATCAACGGGACTTTCCAAAATGTCGTAAC
AACTCCGCCCCATTGACGCAAATGGGCGGTAGGCGTGTACGGTGGGAGGTCTATATAAGCAGAGCTCGTT
TAGTGAACCGTCAGATCGCCTGGAGACGCCATCCACGCTGTTTTGACCTCCATAGAAGACACCGGGACCG
ATCCAGCCTCCGCGGCCGGGAACGGTGCATTGGAACGCGGATTCCCCGTGCCAAGAGTGACGTAAGTACC
GCCTATAGAGTCTATAGGCCCACCCCCTTGGCTTCGTTAGAACGCGGCTACAATTAATACATAACCTTAT
GTATCATACACATACGATTTAGGTGACACTATAGAATAACATCCACTTTGCCTTTCTCTCCACAGGTGTC
CACTCCCAGGTCCAACTGCACCTCGGTTCTATCGATTGAATTCCC
[1545 nt withheld, positions 4063-5607]
TGAGTCGACCTGCAGAAGCTTGGCCGCCATGGCCCAACTTGTTTATTGCAGCTTATAATGGTTACAAATA
AAGCAATAGCATCACAAATTTCACAAATAAAGCATTTTTTTCACTGCATTCTAGTTGTGGTTTGTCCAAA
CTCATCAATGTATCTTATCATGTCTGGATCGGGAATTAATTCGGCGCAGCACCATGGCCTGAAATAACCT
CTGAAAGAGGAACTTGGTTAGGTACCTTCTGAGGCGGAAAGAACCAGCTGTGGAATGTGTGTCAGTTAGG
GTGTGGAAAGTCCCCAGGCTCCCCAGCAGGCAGAAGTATGCAAAGCATGCATCTCAATTAGTCAGCAACC
AGGTGTGGAAAGTCCCCAGGCTCCCCAGCAGGCAGAAGTATGCAAAGCATGCATCTCAATTAGTCAGCAA
CCATAGTCCCGCCCCTAACTCCGCCCATCCCGCCCCTAACTCCGCCCAGTTCCGCCCATTCTCCGCCCCA
TGGCTGACTAATTTTTTTTATTTATGCAGAGGCCGAGGCCGCCTCGGCCTCTGAGCTATTCCAGAAGTAG
TGAGGAGGCTTTTTTGGAGGCCTAGGC
