>Addgene plasmid #41521 | G6PD/pRK5 | addgene partial sequence | sequence record 55981 | CMV-F 5'-CGCAAATGGGCGGTAGGCGTG-3'
ACCGTCAGATCGCCTGGAGACGCCATCCACGCTGTTTTGACCTCCATAGAAGACACCGGGACCGATCCAG
CCTCCGCGGCCGGGAACGGTGCATTGGAACGCGGATTCCCCGTGCCAAGAGTGACGTAAGTACCGCCTAT
AGAGTCTATAGGCCCACCCCCTTGGCTTCGTTAGAACGCGGCTACAATTAATACATAACCTTATGTATCA
TACACATACGATTTAGGTGACACTATAGAATAACATCCACTTTGCCTTTCTCTCCACAGGTGTCCACTCC
CAGGTCCAACTGCACCTCGGTTCTATCGATTGAATTCCC
[599 nt withheld, positions 320-918]
