>Addgene plasmid #41521 | G6PD/pRK5 | addgene partial sequence | sequence record 56679 | SV40pA-R 5'-GAAATTTGTGATGCTATTGC-3'
AGTTGGGCCATGGCGGCCAAGCTTCTGCAGGTCGACTCA
[837 nt withheld, positions 40-876]
